Addgene plasmid #198884: eGFP Y93H GC editing reporter
Purpose: Express eGFP fluorescence after Y93H correction and mCherry as transfection control
Depositing lab: Reuben Harris. Depositing organization: University of Minnesota. Publication: APOBEC Reporter Systems for Evaluating diNucleotide Editing Levels. Rieffer AE, Chen Y, Salamango DJ, Moraes SN, Harris RS. CRISPR J. 2023 Oct;6(5):430-446. doi: 10.1089/crispr.2023.0027. Epub 2023 Sep 6. PubMed 37672599.
Backbone
  Vector backbone: pLenti-CMV-mCherry-T2A-eGFP-Gly92(GGT)-His93(CAC)-Hygro
  Backbone size w/o insert (bp): 11182
  Vector type: Mammalian Expression, Lentiviral
  Selectable markers: Hygromycin
Growth in bacteria
  Bacterial resistance: Ampicillin, 100 μg/mL
  Growth temperature: 37°C
  Growth strain: NEB Stable
  Copy number: High Copy
Gene/Insert
  Gene/Insert name: enhanced green fluorescent protein (alt name: eGFP)
  Species: Synthetic
  Insert size (bp): 1503
  Mutation: Y93H, Gly92(GGT-to-GGG)
  Promoter: CMV
  Cloning method: Ligation Independent Cloning
  Sequencing primers: 5′ ctggctaccggtatggtgagcaagggcgagg; 3′ CTTGTACTCGAGATCTGCACCGGGCTTGTACAGCTCGTCCATGCC
Terms and licenses: Academic/Nonprofit Terms; Industry Terms: Not Available to Industry
Depositor comments: Also expresses mCherry (with T2A cleavage site)
How to cite: eGFP Y93H GC editing reporter was a gift from Reuben Harris (Addgene plasmid # 198884 ; http://n2t.net/addgene:198884 ; RRID:Addgene_198884)
