[The description below was written by a language model from this plasmid's Addgene catalogue record and pLannotate feature annotations shown in this document.]
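Description:
eGFP Y93H GC editing reporter is an HIV-1-based lentiviral, mammalian expression plasmid designed to read out base editing as a gain of green fluorescence. It is maintained in E. coli through a high-copy ColE1/pUC-type origin and an ampicillin resistance gene. The viral portion contains HIV-1 LTR sequences flanking the cargo, the Ψ packaging signal, and residual gag, tat, env and nef fragments typical of this backbone family. These elements allow the cassette to be packaged into lentiviral particles and integrated into target cells, although the plasmid can also be used by direct transfection.

The payload is a single CMV enhancer/promoter-driven transcript encoding mCherry followed by eGFP. According to the depositor, the two are separated by a T2A self-cleaving peptide, which the feature table does not annotate separately. The eGFP carries a Y93H substitution, and the record indicates fluorescence appears only after this residue is corrected. The neighbouring Gly92 codon is changed synonymously from GGT to GGG, so the target cytosine of the His codon sits in a GC dinucleotide context. Cytosine deamination that restores tyrosine turns cells green, while mCherry fluoresces constitutively and marks transfected or transduced cells for normalisation.

Downstream, an EMCV IRES drives a hygromycin resistance gene for selecting stable reporter cells. An S. pyogenes gRNA scaffold is annotated after the hygromycin gene, but no promoter or spacer for it is annotated, so its guide target is not stated. The associated publication places the construct in a set of reporters for comparing APOBEC-based editor activity across dinucleotide contexts.
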