Features (pLannotate 1.2.2; 24 found; start..end, strand, type, name):
    112..441     +  CDS            nef (fragment): NEF_HV1A2 - Experimental evidence at protein level: Swiss-Prot protein existence level 1. Extracellular Nef protein targets CD4(+) T-lymphocytes for apoptosis by interacting with CXCR4 surface receptors. From Human immunodeficiency virus type 1 group M subtype B (isolate ARV2/SF2) (HIV-1).
    489..746     +  LTR            5' LTR (truncated): truncated 5' long terminal repeat (LTR) from HIV-1
    794..918     +  misc_feature   HIV-1 Ψ: packaging signal of human immunodeficiency virus type 1
    902..1360    +  CDS            HIV-1 gag (fragment): gag protein from human immunodeficiency virus 1; gag
   1404..1619    +  CDS            tat (fragment): TAT_HV1H2 - Experimental evidence at protein level: Swiss-Prot protein existence level 1. Extracellular circulating Tat can be endocytosed by surrounding uninfected cells via the binding to several surface receptors such as CD26, CXCR4, heparan sulfate proteoglycans (HSPG) or LDLR. Neurons are rarely infected, but they internalize Tat via their LDLR. Through its interaction with nuclear HATs, Tat is potentially able to control the acetylation-dependent cellular gene expression. Modulates the expression of many cellular genes involved in cell survival, proliferation or in coding for cytokines o
   1642..2934    +  CDS            env (fragment): ENV_HV1B1 - Experimental evidence at protein level: Swiss-Prot protein existence level 1. [Transmembrane protein gp41]: Acts as a class I viral fusion protein. Under the current model, the protein has at least 3 conformational states: pre-fusion native state, pre-hairpin intermediate state, and post-fusion hairpin state. During fusion of viral and target intracellular membranes, the coiled coil regions (heptad repeats) assume a trimer-of-hairpins structure, positioning the fusion peptide in close proximity to the C-terminal region of the ectodomain. The formation of this structure appears to d
   2956..3313    +  enhancer       CMV enhancer (fragment): human cytomegalovirus immediate early enhancer
   3314..3517    +  promoter       CMV promoter: human cytomegalovirus (CMV) immediate early promoter
   3554..4261    +  CDS            mCherry: mCherry is a basic (constitutively fluorescent) red fluorescent protein published in 2004, derived from Discosoma sp.. It is reported to be a very rapidly-maturing monomer with low acid sensitivity.
   4340..5056    +  CDS            EGFP: EGFP is a basic (constitutively fluorescent) green fluorescent protein published in 1996, derived from Aequorea victoria. It is reported to be a rapidly-maturing weak dimer with moderate acid sensitivity.
   5193..5655    +  misc_feature   IRES: internal ribosome entry site (IRES) of the encephalomyocarditis virus (EMCV)
   5693..6713    +  CDS            HygR (fragment): aminoglycoside phosphotransferase from E. coli; aph(4)-Ia; confers resistance to hygromycin
   6873..6948    +  misc_RNA       gRNA scaffold: guide RNA scaffold for the Streptococcus pyogenes CRISPR/Cas9 system
   6966..7364    +  CDS            nef (fragment): NEF_HV1BR - Experimental evidence at protein level: Swiss-Prot protein existence level 1. Extracellular Nef protein targets CD4(+) T-lymphocytes for apoptosis by interacting with CXCR4 surface receptors (PubMed:14990729). From Human immunodeficiency virus type 1 group M subtype B (isolate BRU/LAI) (HIV-1).
   7489..7669    +  LTR            5' LTR (truncated): truncated 5' long terminal repeat (LTR) from HIV-1
   7843..7923    +  CDS            C8orf44 (fragment): CH044_HUMAN - Experimental evidence at transcript level: Swiss-Prot protein existence level 2. From Homo sapiens (Human).
   8716..8904    +  CDS            EEF1AKMT2 (fragment): EFMT2_HUMAN - Also known as C10orf138, METTL10 From Homo sapiens (Human).
   9243..9297    -  CDS            lacI (fragment): lac repressor; lacI; The lac repressor binds to the lac operator to inhibit transcription in E. coli. This inhibition can be relieved by adding lactose or isopropyl-β-D-thiogalactopyranoside (IPTG).
   9480..10068   -  rep_origin     ori: high-copy-number ColE1/pMB1/pBR322/pUC origin of replication
  10239..11099   -  CDS            AmpR: β-lactamase; bla; confers resistance to ampicillin, carbenicillin, and related antibiotics
  11100..11204   -  promoter       AmpR promoter: bla
  11299..11334   +  CDS            rop (fragment): Rop protein, which maintains plasmids at low copy number; rop
  11436..11535   +  misc_feature   bom (fragment): basis of mobility region from pBR322
  11541..11607   -  CDS            lacZα (fragment): LacZα fragment of β-galactosidase; lacZ fragment
>Addgene plasmid #198884 | eGFP Y93H GC editing reporter | addgene full sequence | sequence record 390051 | Addgene NGS Result
ACCTGCGCATCAGAGTCCTTGGTGTGGAGGGAGGGACCAGCGCAGCTTCCAGCCATCCACCTGATGAACA
GAACCTAGGGAAAGCCCCAGTTCTACTTACACCAGGAAAGGCTGGAAGGGCTAATTTGGTCCCAAAAAAG
ACAAGAGATCCTTGATCTGTGGATCTACCACACACAAGGCTACTTCCCTGATTGGCAGAACTACACACCA
GGGCCAGGGATCAGATATCCACTGACCTTTGGATGGTGCTTCAAGTTAGTACCAGTTGAACCAGAGCAAG
TAGAAGAGGCCAATGAAGGAGAGAACAACAGCTTGTTACACCCTATGAGCCAGCATGGGATGGAGGACCC
GGAGGGAGAAGTATTAGTGTGGAAGTTTGACAGCCTCCTAGCATTTCGTCACATGGCCCGAGAGCTGCAT
CCGGAGTACTACAAAGACTGCTGACATCGAGCTTTCTACAAGGGACTTTCCGCTGGGGACTTTCCAGGGA
GGTGTGGCCTGGGCGGGACTGGGGAGTGGCGAGCCCTCAGATGCTACATATAAGCAGCTGCTTTTTGCCT
GTACTGGGTCTCTCTGGTTAGACCAGATCTGAGCCTGGGAGCTCTCTGGCTAACTAGGGAACCCACTGCT
TAAGCCTCAATAAAGCTTGCCTTGAGTGCTCAAAGTAGTGTGTGCCCGTCTGTTGTGTGACTCTGGTAAC
TAGAGATCCCTCAGACCCTTTTAGTCAGTGTGGAAAATCTCTAGCAGTGGCGCCCGAACAGGGACTTGAA
AGCGAAAGTAAAGCCAGAGGAGATCTCTCGACGCAGGACTCGGCTTGCTGAAGCGCGCACGGCAAGAGGC
GAGGGGCGGCGACTGGTGAGTACGCCAAAAATTTTGACTAGCGGAGGCTAGAAGGAGAGAGATGGGTGCG
AGAGCGTCGGTATTAAGCGGGGGAGAATTAGATAAATGGGAAAAAATTCGGTTAAGGCCAGGGGGAAAGA
AACAATATAAACTAAAACATATAGTATGGGCAAGCAGGGAGCTAGAACGATTCGCAGTTAATCCTGGCCT
TTTAGAGACATCAGAAGGCTGTAGACAAATACTGGGACAGCTACAACCATCCCTTCAGACAGGATCAGAA
GAACTTAGATCATTATATAATACAATAGCAGTCCTCTATTGTGTGCATCAAAGGATAGATGTAAAAGACA
CCAAGGAAGCCTTAGATAAGATAGAGGAAGAGCAAAACAAAAGTAAGAAAAAGGCACAGCAAGCAGCAGC
TGACACAGGAAACAACAGCCAGGTCAGCCAAAATTACCCTATAGTGCAGAACCTCCAGGGGCAAATGGTA
CATCAGGCCATATCACCTAGAACTTTAAATCGACATAGCAGAATAGGCGTTACTCGACAGAGGAGAGCAA
GAAATGGAGCCAGTAGATCCTAGACTAGAGCCCTGGAAGCATCCAGGAAGTCAGCCTAAAACTGCTTGTA
CCAATTGCTATTGTAAAAAGTGTTGCTTTCATTGCCAAGTTTGTTTCATGACAAAAGCCTTAGGCATCTC
CTATGGCAGGAAGAAGCGGAGACAGCGACGAAGAGCTCATCAGAACAGTCAGACTCATCAAGCTTCTCTA
TCAAAGCAGTAAGTAGTACATGGGCGCGCCCATGTGGCAGGAAGTAGGAAAAGCAATGTATGCCCCTCCC
ATCAGTGGACAAATTAGATGTTCATCAAATATTACTGGGCTGCTATTAACAAGAGATGGTGGTAATAACA
ACAATGGGTCCGAGATCTTCAGACCTGGAGGAGGCGATATGAGGGACAATTGGAGAAGTGAATTATATAA
ATATAAAGTAGTAAAAATTGAACCATTAGGAGTAGCACCCACCAAGGCAAAGAGAAGAGTGGTGCAGAGA
GAAAAAAGAGCAGTGGGAATAGGAGCTTTGTTCCTTGGGTTCTTGGGAGCAGCAGGAAGCACTATGGGCG
CAGCGTCAATGACGCTGACGGTACAGGCCAGACAATTATTGTCTGATATAGTGCAGCAGCAGAACAATTT
GCTGAGGGCTATTGAGGCGCAACAGCATCTGTTGCAACTCACAGTCTGGGGCATCAAACAGCTCCAGGCA
AGAATCCTGGCTGTGGAAAGATACCTAAAGGATCAACAGCTCCTGGGGATTTGGGGTTGCTCTGGAAAAC
TCATTTGCACCACTGCTGTGCCTTGGAATGCTAGTTGGAGTAATAAATCTCTGGAACAGATTTGGAATAA
CATGACCTGGATGGAGTGGGACAGAGAAATTAACAATTACACAAGCTTAATACACTCCTTAATTGAAGAA
TCGCAAAACCAGCAAGAAAAGAATGAACAAGAATTATTGGAATTAGATAAATGGGCAAGTTTGTGGAATT
GGTTTAACATAACAAATTGGCTGTGGTATATAAAATTATTCATAATGATAGTAGGAGGCTTGGTAGGTTT
AAGAATAGTTTTTGCTGTACTTTCTATAGTGAATAGAGTTAGGCAGGGATATTCACCATTATCGTTTCAG
ACCCACCTCCCAATCCCGAGGGGACCCGACAGGCCCGAAGGAATAGAAGAAGAAGGTGGAGAGAGAGACA
GAGACAGATCCATTCGATTAGTGAACGGATCCTTAGCACTTATCTGGGACGATCTGCGGAGCCTGTGCCT
CTTCAGCTACCACCGCTTGAGAGACTTACTCTTGATTGTAACGAGGATTGTGGAACTTCTGGGACGCAGG
GGGTGGGAAGCCCTCAAATATTGGTGGAATCTCCTACAATATTGGAGTCAGGAGCTAAAGAATAGTGCTG
TTAGCTTGCTCAATGCCACAGCCATAGCAGTAGCTGAGGGGACAGATAGGGTTATAGAAGTAGTACAAGG
AGCTTCTAGAGCTATTCGCCACATACCTAGAAGAATAAGACAGGGCTTGGAAAGGATTTTGCTATAAGAT
GGGTGGCGCGGCCGCTTAATAGTAATCAATTACGGGGTCATTAGTTCATAGCCCATATATGGAGTTCCGC
GTTACATAACTTACGGTAAATGGCCCGCCTGGCTGACCGCCCAACGACCCCCGCCCATTGACGTCAATAA
TGACGTATGTTCCCATAGTAACGCCAATTGGGACTTTCCATTGACGTCAATGGGTGGAGTATTTACGGTA
AACTGCCCACTTGGCAGTACATCAAGTGTATCATATGCCAAGTACGCCCCCTATTGACGTCAATGACGGT
AAATGGCCCGCCTGGCATTATGCCCAGTACATGACCTTATGGGACTTTCCTACTTGGCAGTACATCTACG
TATTAGTCATCGCTATTACCATGGTGATGCGGTTTTGGCAGTACATCAATGGGCGTGGATAGCGGTTTGA
CTCACGGGGATTTCCAAGTCTCCACCCCATTGACGTCAATGGGAGTTTGTTTTGGCACCAAAATCAACGG
GACTTTCCAAAATGTCGTAACAACTCCGCCCCATTGACGCAAATGGGCGGTAGGCGTGTACGGTGGGAGG
TCTATATAAGCAGAGCTCGTTTAGTGAACCGTCAGATCCAGCTGGCTACCGGTATGGTGAGCAAGGGCGA
GGAGGATAACATGGCCATCATCAAGGAGTTCATGCGCTTCAAGGTGCACATGGAGGGCTCCGTGAACGGC
CACGAGTTCGAGATCGAGGGCGAGGGCGAGGGCCGCCCCTACGAGGGCACCCAGACCGCCAAGCTGAAGG
TGACCAAGGGTGGCCCCCTGCCCTTCGCCTGGGACATCCTGTCCCCTCAGTTCATGTACGGCTCCAAGGC
CTACGTGAAGCACCCCGCCGACATCCCCGACTACTTGAAGCTGTCCTTCCCCGAGGGCTTCAAGTGGGAG
CGCGTGATGAACTTCGAGGACGGCGGCGTGGTGACCGTGACCCAGGACTCCTCCCTGCAGGACGGCGAGT
TCATCTACAAGGTGAAGCTGCGCGGCACCAACTTCCCCTCCGACGGCCCCGTAATGCAGAAGAAGACCAT
GGGCTGGGAGGCCTCCTCCGAGCGGATGTACCCCGAGGACGGCGCCCTGAAGGGCGAGATCAAGCAGAGG
CTGAAGCTGAAGGACGGCGGCCACTACGACGCTGAGGTCAAGACCACCTACAAGGCCAAGAAGCCCGTGC
AGCTGCCCGGCGCCTACAACGTCAACATCAAGTTGGACATCACCTCCCACAACGAGGACTACACCATCGT
GGAACAGTACGAACGCGCCGAGGGCCGCCACTCCACCGGCGGCATGGACGAGCTGTACAAGCCCGGTGCA
GATCTCGAGTACAAGGAGGGCAGAGGAAGTCTTCTAACATGCGGTGACGTGGAGGAGAATCCCGGCCCTA
TGGTCAGTAAAGGTGAAGAACTGTTCACCGGGGTGGTGCCCATCCTGGTCGAGCTGGACGGCGACGTAAA
CGGCCACAAGTTCAGCGTGTCCGGCGAGGGCGAGGGCGATGCCACCTACGGCAAGCTGACCCTGAAGTTC
ATCTGCACCACCGGCAAGCTGCCCGTGCCCTGGCCCACCCTCGTGACCACCCTGACCTACGGCGTGCAGT
GCTTCAGCCGCTACCCCGACCACATGAAGCAGCACGACTTCTTCAAGTCCGCCATGCCCGAAGGGCACGT
CCAGGAGCGGACCATCTTCTTCAAGGACGACGGCAACTACAAGACCCGCGCCGAGGTGAAGTTCGAGGGC
GACACCCTGGTGAACCGCATCGAGCTGAAGGGCATCGACTTCAAGGAGGACGGCAACATCCTGGGGCACA
AGCTGGAGTACAACTACAACAGCCACAACGTCTATATCATGGCCGACAAGCAGAAGAACGGCATCAAGGT
GAACTTCAAGATCCGCCACAACATCGAGGACGGCAGCGTGCAGCTCGCCGACCACTACCAGCAGAACACC
CCCATCGGCGACGGCCCCGTGCTGCTGCCCGACAACCACTACCTGAGCACCCAGTCCGCCCTGAGCAAAG
ACCCCAACGAGAAGCGCGATCACATGGTCCTGCTGGAGTTCGTGACCGCCGCCGGGATCACTCTCGGTAT
GGATGAATTATATAAATAACGTACGCTTAATTAACGGATCCGGAATTCCGCTCCCCCCCCCCTAACGTTA
CTGGCCGAAGCCGCTTGGAATAAGGCCGGTGTGCGTTTGTCTATATGTTATTTTCCACCATATTGCCGTC
TTTTGGCAATGTGAGGGCCCGGAAACCTGGCCCTGTCTTCTTGACGAGCATTCCTAGGGGTCTTTCCCCT
CTCGCCAAAGGAATGCAAGGTCTGTTGAATGTCGTGAAGGAAGCAGTTCCTCTGGAAGCTTCTTGAAGAC
AAACAACGTCTGTAGCGACCCTTTGCAGGCAGCGGAACCCCCCACCTGGCGACAGGTGCCTCTGCGGCCA
AAAGCCACGTGTATAAGATACACCTGCAAAGGCGGCACAACCCCAGTGCCACGTTGTGAGTTGGATAGTT
GTGGAAAGAGTCAAATGGCTCTCCTCAAGCGTATTCAACAAGGGGCTGAAGGATGCCCAGAAGGTACCCC
ATTGTATGGGATCTGATCTGGGGCCTCGGTGCACATGCTTTACATGTGTTTAGTCGAGGTTAAAAAAACG
TCTAGGCCCCCCGAACCACGGGGACGTGGTTTTCCTTTGAAAAACACGATGATAAGCTTGCCACAACCCG
TACCAAAGATGGATAGATCCGGAAAGCCTGAACTCACCGCGACGTCTGTCGAGAAGTTTCTGATCGAAAA
GTTCGACAGCGTCTCCGACCTGATGCAGCTCTCGGAGGGCGAAGAATCTCGTGCTTTCAGCTTCGATGTA
GGAGGGCGTGGATATGTCCTGCGGGTAAATAGCTGCGCCGATGGTTTCTACAAAGATCGTTATGTTTATC
GGCACTTTGCATCGGCCGCGCTCCCGATTCCGGAAGTGCTTGACATTGGGGAATTCAGCGAGAGCCTGAC
CTATTGCATCTCCCGCCGTGCACAGGGTGTCACGTTGCAAGACCTGCCTGAAACCGAACTGCCCGCTGTT
CTGCAGCCGGTCGCGGAGGCCATGGATGCGATCGCTGCGGCCGATCTTAGCCAGACGAGCGGGTTCGGCC
CATTCGGACCGCAAGGAATCGGTCAATACACTACATGGCGTGATTTCATATGCGCGATTGCTGATCCCCA
TGTGTATCACTGGCAAACTGTGATGGACGACACCGTCAGTGCGTCCGTCGCGCAGGCTCTCGATGAGCTG
ATGCTTTGGGCCGAGGACTGCCCCGAAGTCCGGCACCTCGTGCACGCGGATTTCGGCTCCAACAATGTCC
TGACGGACAATGGCCGCATAACAGCGGTCATTGACTGGAGCGAGGCGATGTTCGGGGATTCCCAATACGA
GGTCGCCAACATCTTCTTCTGGAGGCCGTGGTTGGCTTGTATGGAGCAGCAGACGCGCTACTTCGAGCGG
AGGCATCCGGAGCTTGCAGGATCGCCGCGGCTCCGGGCGTATATGCTCCGCATTGGTCTTGACCAACTCT
ATCAGAGCTTGGTTGACGGCAATTTCGATGATGCAGCTTGGGCGCAGGGTCGATGCGACGCAATCGTCCG
ATCCGGAGCCGGGACTGTCGGGCGTACACAAATCGCCCGCAGAAGCGCGGCCGTCTGGACCGATGGCTGT
GTAGAAGTACTCGCCGATAGTGGAAACCGACGCCCCAGCACTCGTCCGAGGGCAAAGGAATAGAGTAGAT
GCCGACCGAACAAGGCATGCTCTTCAACCTCAATAACGTTATATCCTGATTCACGTAATATTTTTGGGGT
AAATTTAGTTCCTGTTCCATTAACTGCGCTAAAAATAATTTTTAAATCTTTTTTAGCTTCTTGCTCTTTT
TTGTACGTCTCTGTTTTAGAGCTAGAAATAGCAAGTTAAAATAAGGCTAGTCCGTTATCAACTTGAAAAA
GTGGCACCGAGTCGGTGCTTTTTTGAATTCGTTCGGTACCTTTAAGACCAATGACTTACAAGGCAGCTGT
AGATCTTAGCCACTTTTTAAAAGAAAAGGGGGGACTGGAAGGGCTAATTCACTCCCAAAGAAGACAAGAT
ATCCTTGATCTGTGGATCTACCACACACAAGGCTACTTCCCTGATTGGCAGAACTACACACCAGGGCCAG
GGGTCAGATATCCACTGACCTTTGGATGGTGCTACAAGCTAGTACCAGTTGAGCCAGATAAGGTAGAAGA
GGCCAATAAAGGAGAGAACACCAGCTTGTTACACCCTGTGAGCCTGCATGGAATGGATGACCCTGAGAGA
GAAGTGTTAGAGTGGAGGTTTGACAGCCGCCTAGCATTTCATCACGTGGCCCGAGAGCTGCATCCGGAGT
ACTTCAAGAACTGCTGACATCGAGCTTGCTACAAGGGACTTTCCGCTGGGGACTTTCCAGGGAGGCGTGG
CCTGGGCGGGACTGGGGAGTGGCGAGCCCTCAGATGCTGCATATAAGCAGCTGCTTTTTGCCTGTACTGG
GTCTCTCTGGTTAGACCAGATCTGAGCCTGGGAGCTCTCTGGCTAACTAGGGAACCCACTGCTTAAGCCT
CAATAAAGCTTGCCTTGAGTGCTTCAAGTAGTGTGTGCCCGTCTGTTGTGTGACTCTGGTAACTAGAGAT
CCCTCAGACCCTTTTAGTCAGTGTGGAAAATCTCTAGCACCCAGGAGGTAGAGGTTGCAGTGAGCCAAGA
TCGCGCCACTGCATTCCAGCCTGGGCAAGAAAACAAGACTGTCTAAAATAATAATAATAAGTTAAGGGTA
TTAAATATATTTATACATGGAGGTCATAAAAATATATATATTTGGGCTGGGCGCAGTGGCTCACACCTGC
GCCCGGCCCTTTGGGAGGCCGAGGCAGGTGGATCACCTGAGTTTGGGAGTTCCAGACCAGCCTGACCAAC
ATGGAGAAACCCCTTCTCTGTGTATTTTTAGTAGATTTTATTTTATGTGTATTTTATTCACAGGTATTTC
TGGAAAACTGAAACTGTTTTTCCTCTACTCTGATACCACAAGAATCATCAGCACAGAGGAAGACTTCTGT
GATCAAATGTGGTGGGAGAGGGAGGTTTTCACCAGCACATGAGCAGTCAGTTCTGCCGCAGACTCGGCGG
GTGTCCTTCGGTTCAGTTCCAACACCGCCTGCCTGGAGAGAGGTCAGACCACAGGGTGAGGGCTCAGTCC
CCAAGACATAAACACCCAAGACATAAACACCCAACAGGTCCACCCCGCCTGCTGCCCAGGCAGAGCCGAT
TCACCAAGACGGGAATTAGGATAGAGAAAGAGTAAGTCACACAGAGCCGGCTGTGCGGGAGAACGGAGTT
CTATTATGACTCAAATCAGTCTCCCCAAGCATTCGGGGATCAGAGTTTTTAAGGATAACTTAGTGTGTAG
GGGGCCAGTGAGTTGGAGATGAAAGCGTAGGGAGTCGAAGGTGTCCTTTTGCGCCGAGTCAGTTCCTGGG
TGGGGGCCACAAGATCGGATGAGCCAGTTTATCAATCCGGGGGTGCCAGCTGATCCATGGAGTGCAGGGT
CTGCAAAATATCTCAAGCACTGATTGATCTTAGGTTTTACAATAGTGATGTTACCCCAGGAACAATTTGG
GGAAGGTCAGAATCTTGTAGCCTGTAGCTGCATGACTCCTAAACCATAATTTCTTTTTTGTTTTTTTTTT
TTTATTTTTGAGACAGGGTCTCACTCTGTCACCTAGGCTGGAGTGCAGTGGTGCAATCACAGCTCACTGC
AGCCTCAACGTCGTAAGCTCAAGCGATCCTCCCACCTCAGCCTGCCTGGTAGCTGAGACTACAAGCGACG
CCCCAGTTAATTTTTGTATTTTTGGTAGAGGCAGCGTTTTGCCGTGTGGCCCTGGCTGGTCTCGAACTCC
TGGGCTCAAGTGATCCAGCCTCAGCCTCCCAAAGTGCTGGGACAACCGGGGCCAGTCACTGCACCTGGCC
CTAAACCATAATTTCTAATCTTTTGGCTAATTTGTTAGTCCTACAAAGGCAGTCTAGTCCCCAGGCAAAA
AGGGGGTTTGTTTCGGGAAAGGGCTGTTACTGTCTTTGTTTCAAACTATAAACTAAGTTCCTCCTAAACT
TAGTTCGGCCTACACCCAGGAATGAACAAGGAGAGCTTGGAGGTTAGAAGCACGATGGAATTGGTTAGGT
CAGATCTCTTTCACTGTCTGAGTTATAATTTTGCAATGGTGGTTCAAAGACTGCCCGCTTCTGACACCAG
TCGCTGCATTAATGAATCGGCCAACGCGCGGGGAGAGGCGGTTTGCGTATTGGGCGCTCTTCCGCTTCCT
CGCTCACTGACTCGCTGCGCTCGGTCGTTCGGCTGCGGCGAGCGGTATCAGCTCACTCAAAGGCGGTAAT
ACGGTTATCCACAGAATCAGGGGATAACGCAGGAAAGAACATGTGAGCAAAAGGCCAGCAAAAGGCCAGG
AACCGTAAAAAGGCCGCGTTGCTGGCGTTTTTCCATAGGCTCCGCCCCCCTGACGAGCATCACAAAAATC
GACGCTCAAGTCAGAGGTGGCGAAACCCGACAGGACTATAAAGATACCAGGCGTTTCCCCCTGGAAGCTC
CCTCGTGCGCTCTCCTGTTCCGACCCTGCCGCTTACCGGATACCTGTCCGCCTTTCTCCCTTCGGGAAGC
GTGGCGCTTTCTCATAGCTCACGCTGTAGGTATCTCAGTTCGGTGTAGGTCGTTCGCTCCAAGCTGGGCT
GTGTGCACGAACCCCCCGTTCAGCCCGACCGCTGCGCCTTATCCGGTAACTATCGTCTTGAGTCCAACCC
GGTAAGACACGACTTATCGCCACTGGCAGCAGCCACTGGTAACAGGATTAGCAGAGCGAGGTATGTAGGC
GGTGCTACAGAGTTCTTGAAGTGGTGGCCTAACTACGGCTACACTAGAAGAACAGTATTTGGTATCTGCG
CTCTGCTGAAGCCAGTTACCTTCGGAAAAAGAGTTGGTAGCTCTTGATCCGGCAAACAAACCACCGCTGG
TAGCGGTGGTTTTTTTGTTTGCAAGCAGCAGATTACGCGCAGAAAAAAAGGATCTCAAGAAGATCCTTTG
ATCTTTTCTACGGGGTCTGACGCTCAGTGGAACGAAAACTCACGTTAAGGGATTTTGGTCATGAGATTAT
CAAAAAGGATCTTCACCTAGATCCTTTTAAATTAAAAATGAAGTTTTAAATCAATCTAAAGTATATATGA
GTAAACTTGGTCTGACAGTTACCAATGCTTAATCAGTGAGGCACCTATCTCAGCGATCTGTCTATTTCGT
TCATCCATAGTTGCCTGACTCCCCGTCGTGTAGATAACTACGATACGGGAGGGCTTACCATCTGGCCCCA
GTGCTGCAATGATACCGCGAGACCCACGCTCACCGGCTCCAGATTTATCAGCAATAAACCAGCCAGCCGG
AAGGGCCGAGCGCAGAAGTGGTCCTGCAACTTTATCCGCCTCCATCCAGTCTATTAATTGTTGCCGGGAA
GCTAGAGTAAGTAGTTCGCCAGTTAATAGTTTGCGCAACGTTGTTGCCATTGCTACAGGCATCGTGGTGT
CACGCTCGTCGTTTGGTATGGCTTCATTCAGCTCCGGTTCCCAACGATCAAGGCGAGTTACATGATCCCC
CATGTTGTGCAAAAAAGCGGTTAGCTCCTTCGGTCCTCCGATCGTTGTCAGAAGTAAGTTGGCCGCAGTG
TTATCACTCATGGTTATGGCAGCACTGCATAATTCTCTTACTGTCATGCCATCCGTAAGATGCTTTTCTG
TGACTGGTGAGTACTCAACCAAGTCATTCTGAGAATAGTGTATGCGGCGACCGAGTTGCTCTTGCCCGGC
GTCAATACGGGATAATACCGCGCCACATAGCAGAACTTTAAAAGTGCTCATCATTGGAAAACGTTCTTCG
GGGCGAAAACTCTCAAGGATCTTACCGCTGTTGAGATCCAGTTCGATGTAACCCACTCGTGCACCCAACT
GATCTTCAGCATCTTTTACTTTCACCAGCGTTTCTGGGTGAGCAAAAACAGGAAGGCAAAATGCCGCAAA
AAAGGGAATAAGGGCGACACGGAAATGTTGAATACTCATACTCTTCCTTTTTCAATATTATTGAAGCATT
TATCAGGGTTATTGTCTCATGAGCGGATACATATTTGAATGTATTTAGAAAAATAAACAAATAGGGGTTC
CGCGCACATTTCCCCGAAAAGTGCCACCTGACGTCTAAGAAACCATTATTATCATGACATTAACCTATAA
AAATAGGCGTATCACGAGGCCCTTTCGTCTCGCGCGTTTCGGTGATGACGGTGAAAACCTCTGACACATG
CAGCTCCCGGAGACGGTCACAGCTTGTCTGTAAGCGGATGCCGGGAGCAGACAAGCCCGTCAGGGCGCGT
CAGCGGGTGTTGGCGGGTGTCGGGGCTGGCTTAACTATGCGGCATCAGAGCAGATTGTACTGAGAGTGCA
CCATATGCGGTGTGAAATACCGCACAGATGCGTAAGGAGAAAATACCGCATCAGGCGCCATTCGCCATTC
AGGCTGCGCAACTGTTGGGAAGGGCGATCGGTGCGGGCCTCTTCGCTATTACGCCAGGGGAGGCAGAGAT
TGCAGTAAGCTGAGATCGCAGCACTGCACTCCAGCCTGGGCGACAGAGTAAGACTCTGTCTCAAAAATAA
AATAAATAAATCAATCAGATATTCCAATCTTTTCCTTTATTTATTTATTTATTTTCTATTTTGGAAACAC
AGTCCTTCCTTATTCCAGAATTACACATATATTCTATTTTTCTTTATATGCTCCAGTTTTTTTTAGACCT
TCACCTGAAATGTGTGTATACAAAATCTAGGCCAGTCCAGCAGAGCCTAAAGGTAAAAAATAAAATAATA
AAAAATAAATAAAATCTAGCTCACTCCTTCACATCAAAATGGAGATACAGCTGTTAGCATTAAATACCAA
ATAACCCATCTTGTCCTCAATAATTTTAAGCGCCTCTCTCCACCACATCTAACTCCTGTCAAAGGCATGT
GCCCCTTCCGGGCGCTCTGCTGTGCTGCCAACCAACTGGCATGTGGACTCTGCAGGGTCCCTAACTGCCA
AGCCCCACAGTGTGCCCTGAGGCTGCCCCTTCCTTCTAGCGGCTGCCCCCACTCGGCTTTGCTTTCCCTA
GTTTCAGTTACTTGCGTTCAGCCAAGGTCTGAAACTAGGTGCGCACAGAGCGGTAAGACTGCGAGAGAAA
GAGACCAGCTTTACAGGGGGTTTATCACAGTGCACCCTGACAGTCGTCAGCCTCACAGGGGGTTTATCAC
ATTGCACCCTGACAGTCGTCAGCCTCACAGGGGGTTTATCACAGTGCACCCTTACAATCATTCCATTTGA
TTCACAATTTTTTTAGTCTCTACTGTGCCTAACTTGTAAGTTAAATTTGATCAGAGGTGTGTTCCCAGAG
GGGAAAACAGTATATACAGGGTTCAGTACTATCGCATTTCAGGCCTCCACCTGGGTCTTGGAATGTGTCC
CCCGAGGGGTGATGACTACCTCAGTTGGATCTCCACAGGTCACAGTGACACAAGATAACCAAGACACCTC
CCAAGGCTACCACAATGGGCCGCCCTCCACGTGCACATGGCCGGAGGAACTGCCATGTCGGAGGTGCAAG
CAC
